>Addgene plasmid #64677 | pEGFP-WRAP53beta-N-terminus | depositor partial sequence | sequence record 109077 | WRAP53beta-N-terminus
ATGAAGACTTTGGAGACTCAACCGTTAGCTCCGGACTGCTGTCCTTCAGACCAGGACCCAGCTCCAGCCC
ATCCTTCTCCCCACGCTTCCCCGATGAATAAAAATGCGGACTCTGAACTGATGCCACCGCCTCCCGAAAG
GGGGGATCCGCCCCGGTTGTCCCCAGATCCTGTGGCTGGCTCAGCTGTGTCCCAGGAGCTACGGGAGGGG
GACCCAGTTTCTCTCTCCACTCCCCTGGAAACAGAGTTTGGTTCCCCTAGTGAGTTGAGTCCTCGAATCG
AGGAGCAAGAACTTTCTGAAAATACAAGCCTTCCTGCAGAAGAAGCAAACGGGAGCCTTTCTGAAGAAGA
AGCGAACGGGCCAGAGTTGGGGTCTGGAAAAGCCATGGAAGATACCTCTGGGGAACCCGCTGCAGAGGAC
GAGGGAGACACCGCTTGGAACTACAGCTTCTCCCAGCTGCCTCGATTTCTCAGTGGTTCC
