>Addgene plasmid #64677 | pEGFP-WRAP53beta-N-terminus | addgene partial sequence | sequence record 113008 | EGFP-C 5'-CATGGTCCTGCTGGAGTTCGTG-3'
AGTCCGGACTCAGATCTCGAGCTCAAGCTTCGAATTCTATGAAGACTTTGGAGACTCAACCGTTAGCTCC
GGACTGCTGTCCTTCAGACCAGGACCCAGCTCCAGCCCATCCTTCTCCCCACGCTTCCCCGATGAATAAA
AATGCGGACTCTGAACTGATGCCACCGCCTCCCGAAAGGGGGGATCCGCCCCGGTTGTCCCCAGATCCTG
TGGCTGGCTCAGCTGTGTCCCAGGAGCTACGGGAGGGGGACCCAGTTTCTCTCTCCACTCCCCTGGAAAC
AGAGTTTGGTTCCCCTAGTGAGTTGAGTCCTCGAATCGAGGAGCAAGAACTTTCTGAAAATACAAGCCTT
CCTGCAGAAGAAGCAAACGGGAGCCTTTCTGAAGAAGAAGCGAACGGGCCAGAGTTGGGGTCTGGAAAAG
CCATGGAAGATACCTCTGGGGAACCCGCTGCAGAGGACGAGGGAGACACCGCTTGGAACTACAGCTTCTC
CCAGCTGCCTCGATTTCTCAGTGGTTCCTAAGGTACCGCGGGCCCGGGATCCACCGGATCTAGATAACTG
ATCATAATCAGCCATACCACATTTGTAGAGGTTTTACTTGCTTTAAAAAACCTCCCACACCTCCCCCTGA
ACCTGAAACATAAAATGAATGCAATTGTTGTTGTTAACTTGTTTATTGCAGCTTATAATGGTTACAAATA
AAGCAATAGCATCACAAATTTCACAAATAAAGCATTTTTTTCACTGCATTCTAGTTGTGGTTTGTCCAAA
CTCATCAATGTATCTTAACGCGTAAATTGTAAGCGTTAATATTTTGTTAAAATTCGCGTTAAATTTTTGT
TAAATCAGCTCATTTTTTAACCAATAGGCCGAAATCGGCAAAATCCCTTATAAATCAAAAGAATAGACCG
AGATAGGGTTGAGTGTTGTTCCAGTTTGGAACAAGAGTCCACTATTAAAGAACGTGGACTCCA
