>Addgene plasmid #64677 | pEGFP-WRAP53beta-N-terminus | addgene partial sequence | sequence record 113801 | SV40pA-R 5'-GAAATTTGTGATGCTATTGC-3'
ACAACAACAATTGCATTCATTTTATGTTTCAGGTTCAGGGGGAGGTGTGGGAGGTTTTTTAAAGCAAGTA
AAACCTCTACAAATGTGGTATGGCTGATTATGATCAGTTATCTAGATCCGGTGGATCCCGGGCCCGCGGT
ACCTTAGGAACCACTGAGAAATCGAGGCAGCTGGGAGAAGCTGTAGTTCCAAGCGGTGTCTCCCTCGTCC
TCTGCAGCGGGTTCCCCAGAGGTATCTTCCATGGCTTTTCCAGACCCCAACTCTGGCCCGTTCGCTTCTT
CTTCAGAAAGGCTCCCGTTTGCTTCTTCTGCAGGAAGGCTTGTATTTTCAGAAAGTTCTTGCTCCTCGAT
TCGAGGACTCAACTCACTAGGGGAACCAAACTCTGTTTCCAGGGGAGTGGAGAGAGAAACTGGGTCCCCC
TCCCGTAGCTCCTGGGACACAGCTGAGCCAGCCACAGGATCTGGGGACAACCGGGGCGGATCCCCCCTTT
CGGGAGGCGGTGGCATCAGTTCAGAGTCCGCATTTTTATTCATCGGGGAAGCGTGGGGAGAAGGATGGGC
TGGAGCTGGGTCCTGGTCTGAAGGACAGCAGTCCGGAGCTAACGGTTGAGTCTCCAAAGTCTTCATAGAA
TTCGAAGCTTGAGCTCGAGATCTGAGTCCGGACTTGTACAGCTCGTCCATGCCGAGAGTGATCCCGGCGG
CGGTCACGAACTCCAGCAGGACCATGTGATCGCGCTTCTCGTTGGGGTCTTTGCTCAGGGCGGACTGGGT
GCTCAGGTAGTGGTTGTCGGGCAGCAGCACGGG
