[The description below was written by a language model from this plasmid's Addgene catalogue record.]
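Description:
pEGFP-WRAP53beta-N-terminus is a mammalian expression plasmid built on the Clontech pEGFP-C1 backbone, with a recorded total size of about 5.2 kb (a 4.7 kb backbone plus a 480 bp insert). It is propagated in E. coli as a high-copy plasmid under kanamycin selection. No feature table is provided, so other backbone elements such as the replication origin, polyadenylation signal or any mammalian selection cassette are not itemised in the record.

The insert is a truncated fragment of human WRAP53 (also known as TCAB1, WDR79 or DKCB3; the name stands for WD40-encoding RNA antisense to p53). It encodes only the N-terminal amino acids 1–160 of the WRAP53beta protein. The fragment was cloned between the EcoRI and KpnI sites, both of which were retained, placing it downstream of and fused to the backbone's EGFP coding sequence. Transcription is driven by the CMV promoter, a strong constitutive promoter in most mammalian cell lines, so transfected cells produce a fusion protein with GFP at the N terminus followed by the WRAP53beta N-terminal region.

The stated purpose is to express only the N-terminal part of WRAP53beta. A deletion construct like this is typically used alongside full-length or other truncated versions to map which parts of the protein are needed for localisation, protein interactions or function, with the GFP tag allowing fluorescence imaging and antibody-based detection or pull-down. The associated publication concerns the scaffolding role of WRAP53beta in the ubiquitin response during DNA double-strand break repair, which suggests domain mapping in that setting. The record does not describe specific experiments performed with this plasmid.
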