Addgene plasmid #64677: pEGFP-WRAP53beta-N-terminus
Purpose: expresses only N terminal o WRAP53beta
Depositing lab: Marianne Farnebo. Depositing organization: Karolinska Institutet. Publication: The scaffold protein WRAP53beta orchestrates the ubiquitin response critical for DNA double-strand break repair. Henriksson S, Rassoolzadeh H, Hedstrom E, Coucoravas C, Julner A, Goldstein M, Imreh G, Zhivotovsky B, Kastan MB, Helleday T, Farnebo M. Genes Dev. 2014 Dec 15;28(24):2726-38. doi: 10.1101/gad.246546.114. PubMed 25512560.
Backbone
  Vector backbone: pEGFP-C1
  Backbone manufacturer: clontech
  Backbone size w/o insert (bp): 4700
  Total vector size (bp): 5180
  Vector type: Mammalian Expression
Growth in bacteria
  Bacterial resistance: Kanamycin, 50 μg/mL
  Growth temperature: 37°C
  Growth strain: DH5alpha
  Copy number: High Copy
Gene/Insert
  Gene/Insert name: WD40-encoding RNA antisense to P53 (alt name: WRAP53beta only N terminus)
  Species: H. sapiens (human)
  Insert size (bp): 480
  Mutation: Only N terminus amino acids 1-160
  GenBank ID: NM_001143992.1
  Entrez Gene: WRAP53 (a.k.a. DKCB3, TCAB1, WDR79)
  Promoter: CMV
  Tag / fusion protein: GFP (N terminal on backbone)
  Cloning method: Restriction Enzyme; 5′ cloning site EcoRI (not destroyed); 3′ cloning site KpnI (not destroyed)
  Sequencing primers: 5′ pEGFPC1-for 5´-GATCACTCTCGGCATGGAC-3´; 3′ pEGFPC1-rev 5´-CATTTTATGTTTCAGGTTCAGGG-3’
Terms and licenses: Academic/Nonprofit Terms; Industry Terms: Not Available to Industry
How to cite: pEGFP-WRAP53beta-N-terminus was a gift from Marianne Farnebo (Addgene plasmid # 64677 ; http://n2t.net/addgene:64677 ; RRID:Addgene_64677)
